LOCUS       Exported 7109 bp ds-DNA circular SYN 12-MAY-2021
DEFINITION  Intersectional viral expression of ChRmine-oScarlet in cells
            expressing Cre AND NOT Flp.
ACCESSION   .
VERSION     .
KEYWORDS    pAAV-nEF-Con/Foff 2.0-ChRmine-oScarlet
SOURCE      synthetic DNA construct
  ORGANISM  synthetic DNA construct
REFERENCE   1 (bases 1 to 7109)
  AUTHORS   Fenno LE, Ramakrishnan C, Kim YS, Evans KE, Lo M, Vesuna S, Inoue M,
            Cheung KYM, Yuen E, Pichamoorthy N, Hong ASO, Deisseroth K
  TITLE     Comprehensive Dual- and Triple-Feature Intersectional Single-Vector
            Delivery of Diverse Functional Payloads to Cells of Behaving
            Mammals.
  JOURNAL   Neuron. 2020 Jun 20. pii: S0896-6273(20)30432-3. doi:
            10.1016/j.neuron.2020.06.003.
  PUBMED    32574559
REFERENCE   2 (bases 1 to 7109)
  AUTHORS   .
  TITLE     Direct Submission
  JOURNAL   Exported May 12, 2021 from SnapGene Server 1.1.58
            http://www.snapgene.com
FEATURES             Location/Qualifiers
     source          1..7109
                     /organism="synthetic DNA construct"
                     /mol_type="other DNA"
     repeat_region   1..141
                     /label=AAV2 ITR
                     /note="inverted terminal repeat of adeno-associated virus
                     serotype 2"
     repeat_region   12..141
                     /label=AAV2 ITR
     promoter        188..399
                     /label=EF-1-alpha core promoter
                     /note="core promoter for human elongation factor
                     EF-1-alpha"
     LTR             412..680
                     /label=5' LTR (truncated)
                     /note="truncated 5' long terminal repeat (LTR) from human
                     T-cell leukemia virus (HTLV) type 1"
     protein_bind    708..741
                     /label=FRT (minimal)
                     /bound_moiety="FLP recombinase from the Saccharomyces
                     cerevisiae 2u plasmid"
                     /note="supports FLP-mediated excision but not integration
                     (Turan and Bode, 2011)"
     regulatory      834..843
                     /regulatory_class="other"
                     /note="vertebrate consensus sequence for strong initiation
                     of translation (Kozak, 1987)"
     protein_bind    1196..1229
                     /label=loxN
                     /bound_moiety="Cre recombinase"
                     /note="Cre-mediated recombination occurs in the 8-bp core
                     sequence (GTATACCT). loxN sites are compatible with each
                     other, but incompatible with loxP or lox2272 sites."
     protein_bind    1280..1313
                     /label=lox2272
                     /bound_moiety="Cre recombinase"
                     /note="Cre-mediated recombination occurs in the 8-bp core
                     sequence (GGATACTT). lox2272 sites are compatible with each
                     other, but incompatible with loxP or loxN sites (Lee and
                     Saito, 1988)."
     primer_bind     1394..1412
                     /label=mCherry-R
                     /note="mCherry, reverse primer"
     CDS             complement(1546..1602)
                     /codon_start=1
                     /product="2A peptide from porcine teschovirus-1
                     polyprotein"
                     /label=P2A
                     /note="Eukaryotic ribosomes fail to insert a peptide bond
                     between the Gly and Pro residues, yielding separate
                     polypeptides."
                     /translation="ATNFSLLKQAGDVEENPGP"
     protein_bind    complement(2385..2418)
                     /label=loxN
                     /bound_moiety="Cre recombinase"
                     /note="Cre-mediated recombination occurs in the 8-bp core
                     sequence (GTATACCT). loxN sites are compatible with each
                     other, but incompatible with loxP or lox2272 sites."
     protein_bind    complement(2469..2502)
                     /label=lox2272
                     /bound_moiety="Cre recombinase"
                     /note="Cre-mediated recombination occurs in the 8-bp core
                     sequence (GGATACTT). lox2272 sites are compatible with each
                     other, but incompatible with loxP or loxN sites (Lee and
                     Saito, 1988)."
     primer_bind     2766..2785
                     /label=mCherry-F
                     /note="mCherry, forward primer"
     protein_bind    complement(3094..3127)
                     /label=FRT (minimal)
                     /bound_moiety="FLP recombinase from the Saccharomyces
                     cerevisiae 2u plasmid"
                     /note="supports FLP-mediated excision but not integration
                     (Turan and Bode, 2011)"
     misc_feature    3236..3824
                     /label=WPRE
                     /note="woodchuck hepatitis virus posttranscriptional
                     regulatory element"
     primer_bind     complement(3289..3309)
                     /label=WPRE-R
                     /note="WPRE, reverse primer"
     CDS             complement(3707..3718)
                     /codon_start=1
                     /product="Factor Xa recognition and cleavage site"
                     /label=Factor Xa site
                     /translation="IEGR"
     polyA_signal    3856..4332
                     /label=hGH poly(A) signal
                     /note="human growth hormone polyadenylation signal"
     primer_bind     complement(4055..4074)
                     /label=hGH-PA-R
                     /note="Human growth hormone terminator, reverse primer"
     repeat_region   4372..4512
                     /label=AAV2 ITR
                     /note="inverted terminal repeat of adeno-associated virus
                     serotype 2"
     repeat_region   4372..4501
                     /label=AAV2 ITR
     rep_origin      4587..5042
                     /direction=RIGHT
                     /label=f1 ori
                     /note="f1 bacteriophage origin of replication; arrow
                     indicates direction of (+) strand synthesis"
     primer_bind     complement(4674..4693)
                     /label=F1ori-R
                     /note="F1 origin, reverse primer"
     primer_bind     4884..4905
                     /label=F1ori-F
                     /note="F1 origin, forward primer"
     primer_bind     complement(5059..5078)
                     /label=pRS-marker
                     /note="pRS vectors, use to sequence yeast selectable
                     marker"
     primer_bind     5178..5200
                     /label=pGEX 3'
                     /note="pGEX vectors, reverse primer"
     primer_bind     complement(5238..5256)
                     /label=pBRforEco
                     /note="pBR322 vectors, upsteam of EcoRI site, forward
                     primer"
     promoter        5324..5428
                     /gene="bla"
                     /label=AmpR promoter
     CDS             5429..6289
                     /codon_start=1
                     /gene="bla"
                     /product="beta-lactamase"
                     /label=AmpR
                     /note="confers resistance to ampicillin, carbenicillin, and
                     related antibiotics"
                     /translation="MSIQHFRVALIPFFAAFCLPVFAHPETLVKVKDAEDQLGARVGYI
                     ELDLNSGKILESFRPEERFPMMSTFKVLLCGAVLSRIDAGQEQLGRRIHYSQNDLVEYS
                     PVTEKHLTDGMTVRELCSAAITMSDNTAANLLLTTIGGPKELTAFLHNMGDHVTRLDRW
                     EPELNEAIPNDERDTTMPVAMATTLRKLLTGELLTLASRQQLIDWMEADKVAGPLLRSA
                     LPAGWFIADKSGAGERGSRGIIAALGPDGKPSRIVVIYTTGSQATMDERNRQIAEIGAS
                     LIKHW"
     primer_bind     complement(5647..5666)
                     /label=Amp-R
                     /note="Ampicillin resistance gene, reverse primer"
     rep_origin      6460..7048
                     /direction=RIGHT
                     /label=ori
                     /note="high-copy-number ColE1/pMB1/pBR322/pUC origin of
                     replication"
     primer_bind     6949..6968
                     /label=pBR322ori-F
                     /note="pBR322 origin, forward primer"
ORIGIN
        1 cctgcaggca gctgcgcgct cgctcgctca ctgaggccgc ccgggcaaag cccgggcgtc
       61 gggcgacctt tggtcgcccg gcctcagtga gcgagcgagc gcgcagagag ggagtggcca
      121 actccatcac taggggttcc tgcggccgca cgcgtaagga tctgcgatcg ctccggtgcc
      181 cgtcagtggg cagagcgcac atcgcccaca gtccccgaga agttgggggg aggggtcggc
      241 aattgaacgg gtgcctagag aaggtggcgc ggggtaaact gggaaagtga tgtcgtgtac
      301 tggctccgcc tttttcccga gggtggggga gaaccgtata taagtgcagt agtcgccgtg
      361 aacgttcttt ttcgcaacgg gtttgccgcc agaacacagc tgaagcttcg aggggctcgc
      421 atctctcctt cacgcgcccg ccgccctacc tgaggccgcc atccacgccg gttgagtcgc
      481 gttctgccgc ctcccgcctg tggtgcctcc tgaactgcgt ccgccgtcta ggtaagttta
      541 aagctcaggt cgagaccggg cctttgtccg gcgctccctt ggagcctacc tagactcagc
      601 cggctctcca cgctttgcct gaccctgctt gctcaactct acgtctttgt ttcgttttct
      661 gttctgcgcc gttacagatc caagctgtga ccggcgccta cggatccgaa gttcctattc
      721 tctagaaagt ataggaactt cgcagagtag tagctggatt gtagctgcta ttagcaatct
      781 aaaacctctt agaagttcct attcttcaaa aggtatagga acttcggcgc gccgccacca
      841 tggcacacgc accaggcacc gaccagatgt tctacgtggg cacaatggac ggctggtatc
      901 tggataccaa gctgaactcc gtggccatcg gcgcccactg gtcttgcttt atcgtgctga
      961 caatcaccac attctacctg ggctatgagt cctggacatc tcggggccct agcaagagaa
     1021 cctcctttta cgccggctat caggaggagc agaacctggc cctgtttgtg aatttctttg
     1081 ccatgctgag ctacttcggc aagatcgtgg ccgacacact gggccacaac ttcggcgatg
     1141 tgggcccctt catcatcggc ttcggcaatt acaggtaagt gtcggggttg agctcataac
     1201 ttcgtatagt ataccttata cgaagttatt ctttgcacca ttctaaagaa taacagtgat
     1261 aatttctggg ttaaggcaaa taacttcgta taggatactt tatacgaagt tatggtaccc
     1321 ctcctgtact cacctggagc cgtacatgaa ctgaggggac aggatgtccc aggagaaggg
     1381 cagggggcca cccttggtca ccttcagctt ggcggtctgg gtgccctcgt aggggcggcc
     1441 ctcgccctcg ccctcgatct cgaactcgtg gccgttcatg gagccctcca tgtgcacctt
     1501 gaaccgcatg aactccttga tcactgcctc gcccttgctc accatgggac cggggttttc
     1561 ttccacgtct cctgcttgct ttaacagaga gaagttcgtg gctccggagc cgggcgcgcc
     1621 cacgttgatg tcgatctggt ccagggggat gtactcgccc tcgctggtga tcctgctctt
     1681 ggcggccgca gacagtctcc gcaggcgctc gccattgctg ctcagcctca tatccagctc
     1741 cagcttctgg aactcatcct cgtcgtgtcc cagctgctcc agcagccgaa acagctcctc
     1801 atcataggtc tttctgaacc gggccagggc aaagccgtaa caggacttgg ccacgatgtc
     1861 gcacacgcag tgggccacct ctgtccagtt atcgtcgatc cagccgaagc ctctagggca
     1921 gatggcccac accaggggaa acagaatcca cagcatggag aaggtaaaca cggcgaactt
     1981 cagcacgtgc aggctgtgct cggcgcctgt atcctgggcc agctgggcca gccggctata
     2041 ctgcttggcc acgatgctca tcacgataga gtaggcgaag ataaaccaga aacagccaaa
     2101 gccataccag gcgtaggcgc cattcctcag cctagggtcg ccctctgcgt agaactcggc
     2161 cagcacgcca gacatcagga tggcaaagat gatggcgcta caagacacgc gatagggggc
     2221 cctcagctga tacagcagat cgtacaccag cattgggcag gtcagcatgt agtcggcata
     2281 cctaaacaca tgagaaatag agtcataagc acatgggtca catacaggag atatgtatat
     2341 aacattaata caattttata aaaaaaaggg ggggcacaac tagtataact tcgtataagg
     2401 tatactatac gaagttatta agaggtttca tattgctaat agcagctaca atccagctac
     2461 cattctgcat aacttcgtat aaagtatcct atacgaagtt atgtcgactg gagagtggcc
     2521 agcccttctc atgttcagag aacatggtta actggttaag tcatgtcgtc ccacagggcc
     2581 ttcaccaagc accccgccga catccccgac tactataagc agtccttccc cgagggcttc
     2641 aagtgggacc gcgtgatgaa cttcgaggac ggcggcgccg tgaccgtgac ccaggacacc
     2701 tccctggagg acggcaccct gatctacaag gtgaagctcc gcggcaccaa cttccctcct
     2761 gacggccccg taatgcagaa gaagacaatg ggctgggaag cgtccaccga gcggttgtac
     2821 cccgaggacg gcgtgctgaa gggcgacatt aagatggccc tgcgcctgaa ggacggcggg
     2881 cgctacctgg cggacttcaa gaccacctac aaggccaaga agcccgtgca gatgcccggc
     2941 gcctacaacg tggaccgcaa gttggacatc acctcccaca acgaggacta caccgtggtg
     3001 gaacagtacg aacgctccga gggccgccac tccaccggcg gcatggacga gctgtacaag
     3061 ttctgctacg agaacgaggt gtaatgagct agcgaagttc ctatactttc tagagaatag
     3121 gaacttctaa gcagacaatc ttgtaataca tcagcagcta gtagattgct ccagctagaa
     3181 gttcctatac cttttgaaga ataggaactt cgaattcgat atcaagctta tcgataatca
     3241 acctctggat tacaaaattt gtgaaagatt gactggtatt cttaactatg ttgctccttt
     3301 tacgctatgt ggatacgctg ctttaatgcc tttgtatcat gctattgctt cccgtatggc
     3361 tttcattttc tcctccttgt ataaatcctg gttgctgtct ctttatgagg agttgtggcc
     3421 cgttgtcagg caacgtggcg tggtgtgcac tgtgtttgct gacgcaaccc ccactggttg
     3481 gggcattgcc accacctgtc agctcctttc cgggactttc gctttccccc tccctattgc
     3541 cacggcggaa ctcatcgccg cctgccttgc ccgctgctgg acaggggctc ggctgttggg
     3601 cactgacaat tccgtggtgt tgtcggggaa atcatcgtcc tttccttggc tgctcgcctg
     3661 tgttgccacc tggattctgc gcgggacgtc cttctgctac gtcccttcgg ccctcaatcc
     3721 agcggacctt ccttcccgcg gcctgctgcc ggctctgcgg cctcttccgc gtcttcgcct
     3781 tcgccctcag acgagtcgga tctccctttg ggccgcctcc ccgcatcgat accgagcgct
     3841 gctcgagaga tctacgggtg gcatccctgt gacccctccc cagtgcctct cctggccctg
     3901 gaagttgcca ctccagtgcc caccagcctt gtcctaataa aattaagttg catcattttg
     3961 tctgactagg tgtccttcta taatattatg gggtggaggg gggtggtatg gagcaagggg
     4021 caagttggga agacaacctg tagggcctgc ggggtctatt gggaaccaag ctggagtgca
     4081 gtggcacaat cttggctcac tgcaatctcc gcctcctggg ttcaagcgat tctcctgcct
     4141 cagcctcccg agttgttggg attccaggca tgcatgacca ggctcagcta atttttgttt
     4201 ttttggtaga gacggggttt caccatattg gccaggctgg tctccaactc ctaatctcag
     4261 gtgatctacc caccttggcc tcccaaattg ctgggattac aggcgtgaac cactgctccc
     4321 ttccctgtcc ttctgatttt gtaggtaacc acgtgcggac cgagcggccg caggaacccc
     4381 tagtgatgga gttggccact ccctctctgc gcgctcgctc gctcactgag gccgggcgac
     4441 caaaggtcgc ccgacgcccg ggctttgccc gggcggcctc agtgagcgag cgagcgcgca
     4501 gctgcctgca ggggcgcctg atgcggtatt ttctccttac gcatctgtgc ggtatttcac
     4561 accgcatann nnnnnnnnnn nnnnnnnnnn nnnnnnnnnn nnnnnnnnnn nnnnnnnnnn
     4621 nnnnnnnnnn nnnnnnnnnn nnnnnnnnnn nnnnnnnnnn nnnnnnnnnn nnnnnnnnnn
     4681 nnnnnnnnnn nnnnnnnnnn nnnnnnnnnn cnnnnnnnnn nnnnnnnnnn nnnnnnnnnn
     4741 nnnnnnnnnn nnnnnnnnnn nnnnnnnnnn nnnnnnnnnn nnnnnnnnnn nnnnnnnnnn
     4801 nnnnnnnnnn nnnnnnnnnn nnnnnnnnnn nnnnnnnnnn nnnnnnnnnn nncctttgac
     4861 gttggagtcc acgttcttta atagtggact cttgttccaa actggaacaa cactcaaccc
     4921 tatctcgggc tattcttttg atttataagg gattttgccg atttcggcct attggttaaa
     4981 aaatgagctg atttaacaaa aatttaacgc gaattttaac aaaatattaa cgtttacaat
     5041 tttatggtgc actctcagta caatctgctc tgatgccgca tagttaagcc agccccgaca
     5101 cccgccaaca cccgctgacg cgccctgacg ggcttgtctg ctcccggcat ccgcttacag
     5161 acaagctgtg accgtctccg ggagctgcat gtgtcagagg ttttcaccgt catcaccgaa
     5221 acgcgcgaga cgaaagggcc tcgtgatacg cctattttta taggttaatg tcatgataat
     5281 aatggtttct tagacgtcag gtggcacttt tcggggaaat gtgcgcggaa cccctatttg
     5341 tttatttttc taaatacatt caaatatgta tccgctcatg agacaataac cctgataaat
     5401 gcttcaataa tattgaaaaa ggaagagtat gagtattcaa catttccgtg tcgcccttat
     5461 tccctttttt gcggcatttt gccttcctgt ttttgctcac ccagaaacgc tggtgaaagt
     5521 aaaagatgct gaagatcagt tgggtgcacg agtgggttac atcgaactgg atctcaacag
     5581 cggtaagatc cttgagagtt ttcgccccga agaacgtttt ccaatgatga gcacttttaa
     5641 agttctgcta tgtggcgcgg tattatcccg tattgacgcc gggcaagagc aactcggtcg
     5701 ccgcatacac tattctcaga atgacttggt tgagtactca ccagtcacag aaaagcatct
     5761 tacggatggc atgacagtaa gagaattatg cagtgctgcc ataaccatga gtgataacac
     5821 tgcggccaac ttacttctga caacgatcgg aggaccgaag gagctaaccg cttttttgca
     5881 caacatgggg gatcatgtaa ctcgccttga tcgttgggaa ccggagctga atgaagccat
     5941 accaaacgac gagcgtgaca ccacgatgcc tgtagcaatg gcaacaacgt tgcgcaaact
     6001 attaactggc gaactactta ctctagcttc ccggcaacaa ttaatagact ggatggaggc
     6061 ggataaagtt gcaggaccac ttctgcgctc ggcccttccg gctggctggt ttattgctga
     6121 taaatctgga gccggtgagc gtgggtctcg cggtatcatt gcagcactgg ggccagatgg
     6181 taagccctcc cgtatcgtag ttatctacac gacggggagt caggcaacta tggatgaacg
     6241 aaatagacag atcgctgaga taggtgcctc actgattaag cattggtaac tgtcagacca
     6301 agtttactca tatatacttt agattgattt aaaacttcat ttttaattta aaaggatcta
     6361 ggtgaagatc ctttttgata atctcatgac caaaatccct taacgtgagt tttcgttcca
     6421 ctgagcgtca gaccccgtag aaaagatcaa aggatcttct tgagatcctt tttttctgcg
     6481 cgtaatctgc tgcttgcaaa caaaaaaacc accgctacca gcggtggttt gtttgccgga
     6541 tcaagagcta ccaactcttt ttccgaaggt aactggcttc agcagagcgc agataccaaa
     6601 tactgtcctt ctagtgtagc cgtagttagg ccaccacttc aagaactctg tagcaccgcc
     6661 tacatacctc gctctgctaa tcctgttacc agtggctgct gccagtggcg ataagtcgtg
     6721 tcttaccggg ttggactcaa gacgatagtt accggataag gcgcagcggt cgggctgaac
     6781 ggggggttcg tgcacacagc ccagcttgga gcgaacgacc tacaccgaac tgagatacct
     6841 acagcgtgag ctatgagaaa gcgccacgct tcccgaaggg agaaaggcgg acaggtatcc
     6901 ggtaagcggc agggtcggaa caggagagcg cacgagggag cttccagggg gaaacgcctg
     6961 gtatctttat agtcctgtcg ggtttcgcca cctctgactt gagcgtcgat ttttgtgatg
     7021 ctcgtcaggg gggcggagcc tatggaaaaa cgccagcaac gcggcctttt tacggttcct
     7081 ggccttttgc tggccttttg ctcacatgt
//
