>Addgene plasmid #137161 | pAAV-nEF-Con/Foff 2.0-ChRmine-oScarlet | addgene full sequence | sequence record 272782 | Addgene NGS Result
CCTGCAGGCAGCTGCGCGCTCGCTCGCTCACTGAGGCCGCCCGGGCGTCGGGCGACCTTTGGTCGCCCGG
CCTCAGTGAGCGAGCGAGCGCGCAGAGAGGGAGTGGCCAACTCCATCACTAGGGGTTCCTGCGGCCGCAC
GCGTAAGGATCTGCGATCGCTCCGGTGCCCGTCAGTGGGCAGAGCGCACATCGCCCACAGTCCCCGAGAA
GTTGGGGGGAGGGGTCGGCAATTGAACGGGTGCCTAGAGAAGGTGGCGCGGGGTAAACTGGGAAAGTGAT
GTCGTGTACTGGCTCCGCCTTTTTCCCGAGGGTGGGGGAGAACCGTATATAAGTGCAGTAGTCGCCGTGA
ACGTTCTTTTTCGCAACGGGTTTGCCGCCAGAACACAGCTGAAGCTTCGAGGGGCTCGCATCTCTCCTTC
ACGCGCCCGCCGCCCTACCTGAGGCCGCCATCCACGCCGGTTGAGTCGCGTTCTGCCGCCTCCCGCCTGT
GGTGCCTCCTGAACTGCGTCCGCCGTCTAGGTAAGTTTAAAGCTCAGGTCGAGACCGGGCCTTTGTCCGG
CGCTCCCTTGGAGCCTACCTAGACTCAGCCGGCTCTCCACGCTTTGCCTGACCCTGCTTGCTCAACTCTA
CGTCTTTGTTTCGTTTTCTGTTCTGCGCCGTTACAGATCCAAGCTGTGACCGGCGCCTACGGATCCGAAG
TTCCTATTCTCTAGAAAGTATAGGAACTTCGCAGAGTAGTAGCTGGATTGTAGCTGCTATTAGCAATCTA
AAACCTCTTAGAAGTTCCTATTCTTCAAAAGGTATAGGAACTTCGGCGCGCCGCCACCATGGCACACGCA
CCAGGCACCGACCAGATGTTCTACGTGGGCACAATGGACGGCTGGTATCTGGATACCAAGCTGAACTCCG
TGGCCATCGGCGCCCACTGGTCTTGCTTTATCGTGCTGACAATCACCACATTCTACCTGGGCTATGAGTC
CTGGACATCTCGGGGCCCTAGCAAGAGAACCTCCTTTTACGCCGGCTATCAGGAGGAGCAGAACCTGGCC
CTGTTTGTGAATTTCTTTGCCATGCTGAGCTACTTCGGCAAGATCGTGGCCGACACACTGGGCCACAACT
TCGGCGATGTGGGCCCCTTCATCATCGGCTTCGGCAATTACAGGTAAGTGTCGGGGTTGAGCTCATAACT
TCGTATAGTATACCTTATACGAAGTTATTCTTTGCACCATTCTAAAGAATAACAGTGATAATTTCTGGGT
TAAGGCAAATAACTTCGTATAGGATACTTTATACGAAGTTATGGTACCCCTCCTGTACTCACCTGGAGCC
GTACATGAACTGAGGGGACAGGATGTCCCAGGAGAAGGGCAGGGGGCCACCCTTGGTCACCTTCAGCTTG
GCGGTCTGGGTGCCCTCGTAGGGGCGGCCCTCGCCCTCGCCCTCGATCTCGAACTCGTGGCCGTTCATGG
AGCCCTCCATGTGCACCTTGAACCGCATGAACTCCTTGATCACTGCCTCGCCCTTGCTCACCATGGGACC
GGGGTTTTCTTCCACGTCTCCTGCTTGCTTTAACAGAGAGAAGTTCGTGGCTCCGGAGCCGGGCGCGCCC
ACGTTGATGTCGATCTGGTCCAGGGGGATGTACTCGCCCTCGCTGGTGATCCTGCTCTTGGCGGCCGCAG
ACAGTCTCCGCAGGCGCTCGCCATTGCTGCTCAGCCTCATATCCAGCTCCAGCTTCTGGAACTCATCCTC
GTCGTGTCCCAGCTGCTCCAGCAGCCGAAACAGCTCCTCATCATAGGTCTTTCTGAACCGGGCCAGGGCA
AAGCCGTAACAGGACTTGGCCACGATGTCGCACACGCAGTGGGCCACCTCTGTCCAGTTATCGTCGATCC
AGCCGAAGCCTCTAGGGCAGATGGCCCACACCAGGGGAAACAGAATCCACAGCATGGAGAAGGTAAACAC
GGCGAACTTCAGCACGTGCAGGCTGTGCTCGGCGCCTGTATCCTGGGCCAGCTGGGCCAGCCGGCTATAC
TGCTTGGCCACGATGCTCATCACGATAGAGTAGGCGAAGATAAACCAGAAACAGCCAAAGCCATACCAGG
CGTAGGCGCCATTCCTCAGCCTAGGGTCGCCCTCTGCGTAGAACTCGGCCAGCACGCCAGACATCAGGAT
GGCAAAGATGATGGCGCTACAAGACACGCGATAGGGGGCCCTCAGCTGATACAGCAGATCGTACACCAGC
ATTGGGCAGGTCAGCATGTAGTCGGCATACCTAAACACATGAGAAATAGAGTCATAAGCACATGGGTCAC
ATACAGGAGATATGTATATAACATTAATACAATTTTATAAAAAAAAGGGGGGGCACAACTAGTATAACTT
CGTATAAGGTATACTATACGAAGTTATTAAGAGGTTTCATATTGCTAATAGCAGCTACAATCCAGCTACC
ATTCTGCATAACTTCGTATAAAGTATCCTATACGAAGTTATGTCGACTGGAGAGTGGCCAGCCCTTCTCA
TGTTCAGAGAACATGGTTAACTGGTTAAGTCATGTCGTCCCACAGGGCCTTCACCAAGCACCCCGCCGAC
ATCCCCGACTACTATAAGCAGTCCTTCCCCGAGGGCTTCAAGTGGGACCGCGTGATGAACTTCGAGGACG
GCGGCGCCGTGACCGTGACCCAGGACACCTCCCTGGAGGACGGCACCCTGATCTACAAGGTGAAGCTCCG
CGGCACCAACTTCCCTCCTGACGGCCCCGTAATGCAGAAGAAGACAATGGGCTGGGAAGCGTCCACCGAG
CGGTTGTACCCCGAGGACGGCGTGCTGAAGGGCGACATTAAGATGGCCCTGCGCCTGAAGGACGGCGGGC
GCTACCTGGCGGACTTCAAGACCACCTACAAGGCCAAGAAGCCCGTGCAGATGCCCGGCGCCTACAACGT
GGACCGCAAGTTGGACATCACCTCCCACAACGAGGACTACACCGTGGTGGAACAGTACGAACGCTCCGAG
GGCCGCCACTCCACCGGCGGCATGGACGAGCTGTACAAGTTCTGCTACGAGAACGAGGTGTAATGAGCTA
GCGAAGTTCCTATACTTTCTAGAGAATAGGAACTTCTAAGCAGACAATCTTGTAATACATCAGCAGCTAG
TAGATTGCTCCAGCTAGAAGTTCCTATACCTTTTGAAGAATAGGAACTTCGAATTCGATATCAAGCTTAT
CGATAATCAACCTCTGGATTACAAAATTTGTGAAAGATTGACTGGTATTCTTAACTATGTTGCTCCTTTT
ACGCTATGTGGATACGCTGCTTTAATGCCTTTGTATCATGCTATTGCTTCCCGTATGGCTTTCATTTTCT
CCTCCTTGTATAAATCCTGGTTGCTGTCTCTTTATGAGGAGTTGTGGCCCGTTGTCAGGCAACGTGGCGT
GGTGTGCACTGTGTTTGCTGACGCAACCCCCACTGGTTGGGGCATTGCCACCACCTGTCAGCTCCTTTCC
GGGACTTTCGCTTTCCCCCTCCCTATTGCCACGGCGGAACTCATCGCCGCCTGCCTTGCCCGCTGCTGGA
CAGGGGCTCGGCTGTTGGGCACTGACAATTCCGTGGTGTTGTCGGGGAAATCATCGTCCTTTCCTTGGCT
GCTCGCCTATGTTGCCACCTGGATTCTGCGCGGGACGTCCTTCTGCTACGTCCCTTCGGCCCTCAATCCA
GCGGACCTTCCTTCCCGCGGCCTGCTGCCGGCTCTGCGGCCTCTTCCGCGTCTTCGCCTTCGCCCTCAGA
CGAGTCGGATCTCCCTTTGGGCCGCCTCCCCGCATCGATACCGAGCGCTGCTCGAGAGATCTACGGGTGG
CATCCCTGTGACCCCTCCCCAGTGCCTCTCCTGGCCCTGGAAGTTGCCACTCCAGTGCCCACCAGCCTTG
TCCTAATAAAATTAAGTTGCATCATTTTGTCTGACTAGGTGTCCTTCTATAATATTATGGGGTGGAGGGG
GGTGGTATGGAGCAAGGGGCAAGTTGGGAAGACAACCTGTAGGGCCTGCGGGGTCTATTGGGAACCAAGC
TGGAGTGCAGTGGCACAATCTTGGCTCACTGCAATCTCCGCCTCCTGGGTTCAAGCGATTCTCCTGCCTC
AGCCTCCCGAGTTGTTGGGATTCCAGGCATGCATGACCAGGCTCAGCTAATTTTTGTTTTTTTGGTAGAG
ACGGGGTTTCACCATATTGGCCAGGCTGGTCTCCAACTCCTAATCTCAGGTGATCTACCCACCTTGGCCT
CCCAAATTGCTGGGATTACAGGCGTGAACCACTGCTCCCTTCCCTGTCCTTCTGATTTTGTAGGTAACCA
CGTGCGGACCGAGCGGCCGCAGGAACCCCTAGTGATGGAGTTGGCCACTCCCTCTCTGCGCGCTCGCTCG
CTCACTGAGGCCGGGCGACCAAAGGTCGCCCGACGCCCGGGCTTTGCCCGGGCGGCCTCAGTGAGCGAGC
GAGCGCGCAGCTGCCTGCAGGGGCGCCTGATGCGGTATTTTCTCCTTACGCATCTGTGCGGTATTTCACA
CCGCATA
[95 nt withheld, positions 4558-4652]
T
[46 nt withheld, positions 4654-4699]
C
[141 nt withheld, positions 4701-4841]
CCTTTGACGTTGGAGTCCACGTTCTTTAATAGTGGACTCTTGTTCCAAACTGGAACAACACTCAACTCTA
TCTCGGGCTATTCTTTTGATTTATAAGGGATTTTGCCGATTTCGGTCTATTGGTTAAAAAATGAGCTGAT
TTAACAAAAATTTAACGCGAATTTTAACAAAATATTAACGTTTACAATTTTATGGTGCACTCTCAGTACA
ATCTGCTCTGATGCCGCATAGTTAAGCCAGCCCCGACACCCGCCAACACCCGCTGACGCGCCCTGACGGG
CTTGTCTGCTCCCGGCATCCGCTTACAGACAAGCTGTGACCGTCTCCGGGAGCTGCATGTGTCAGAGGTT
TTCACCGTCATCACCGAAACGCGCGAGACGAAAGGGCCTCGTGATACGCCTATTTTTATAGGTTAATGTC
ATGATAATAATGGTTTCTTAGACGTCAGGTGGCACTTTTCGGGGAAATGTGCGCGGAACCCCTATTTGTT
TATTTTTCTAAATACATTCAAATATGTATCCGCTCATGAGACAATAACCCTGATAAATGCTTCAATAATA
TTGAAAAAGGAAGAGTATGAGTATTCAACATTTCCGTGTCGCCCTTATTCCCTTTTTTGCGGCATTTTGC
CTTCCTGTTTTTGCTCACCCAGAAACGCTGGTGAAAGTAAAAGATGCTGAAGATCAGTTGGGTGCACGAG
TGGGTTACATCGAACTGGATCTCAACAGCGGTAAGATCCTTGAGAGTTTTCGCCCCGAAGAACGTTTTCC
AATGATGAGCACTTTTAAAGTTCTGCTATGTGGCGCGGTATTATCCCGTATTGACGCCGGGCAAGAGCAA
CTCGGTCGCCGCATACACTATTCTCAGAATGACTTGGTTGAGTACTCACCAGTCACAGAAAAGCATCTTA
CGGATGGCATGACAGTAAGAGAATTATGCAGTGCTGCCATAACCATGAGTGATAACACTGCGGCCAACTT
ACTTCTGACAACGATCGGAGGACCGAAGGAGCTAACCGCTTTTTTGCACAACATGGGGGATCATGTAACT
CGCCTTGATCGTTGGGAACCGGAGCTGAATGAAGCCATACCAAACGACGAGCGTGACACCACGATGCCTG
TAGCAATGGCAACAACGTTGCGCAAACTATTAACTGGCGAACTACTTACTCTAGCTTCCCGGCAACAATT
AATAGACTGGATGGAGGCGGATAAAGTTGCAGGACCACTTCTGCGCTCGGCCCTTCCGGCTGGCTGGTTT
ATTGCTGATAAATCTGGAGCCGGTGAGCGTGGGTCTCGCGGTATCATTGCAGCACTGGGGCCAGATGGTA
AGCCCTCCCGTATCGTAGTTATCTACACGACGGGGAGTCAGGCAACTATGGATGAACGAAATAGACAGAT
CGCTGAGATAGGTGCCTCACTGATTAAGCATTGGTAACTGTCAGACCAAGTTTACTCATATATACTTTAG
ATTGATTTAAAACTTCATTTTTAATTTAAAAGGATCTAGGTGAAGATCCTTTTTGATAATCTCATGACCA
AAATCCCTTAACGTGAGTTTTCGTTCCACTGAGCGTCAGACCCCGTAGAAAAGATCAAAGGATCTTCTTG
AGATCCTTTTTTTCTGCGCGTAATCTGCTGCTTGCAAACAAAAAAACCACCGCTACCAGCGGTGGTTTGT
TTGCCGGATCAAGAGCTACCAACTCTTTTTCCGAAGGTAACTGGCTTCAGCAGAGCGCAGATACCAAATA
CTGTTCTTCTAGTGTAGCCGTAGTTAGGCCACCACTTCAAGAACTCTGTAGCACCGCCTACATACCTCGC
TCTGCTAATCCTGTTACCAGTGGCTGCTGCCAGTGGCGATAAGTCGTGTCTTACCGGGTTGGACTCAAGA
CGATAGTTACCGGATAAGGCGCAGCGGTCGGGCTGAACGGGGGGTTCGTGCACACAGCCCAGCTTGGAGC
GAACGACCTACACCGAACTGAGATACCTACAGCGTGAGCTATGAGAAAGCGCCACGCTTCCCGAAGGGAG
AAAGGCGGACAGGTATCCGGTAAGCGGCAGGGTCGGAACAGGAGAGCGCACGAGGGAGCTTCCAGGGGGA
AACGCCTGGTATCTTTATAGTCCTGTCGGGTTTCGCCACCTCTGACTTGAGCGTCGATTTTTGTGATGCT
CGTCAGGGGGGCGGAGCCTATGGAAAAACGCCAGCAACGCGGCCTTTTTACGGTTCCTGGCCTTTTGCTG
GCCTTTTGCTCACATGT
Features (pLannotate 1.2.2; 28 found; start..end, strand, type, name):
     12..39      +  repeat_region  AAV2 ITR (fragment): inverted terminal repeat of adeno-associated virus serotype 2 inverted
     68..95      +  repeat_region  AAV2 ITR (fragment): inverted terminal repeat of adeno-associated virus serotype 2 inverted
    177..388     +  promoter       EF-1α core promoter: core promoter for human elongation factor EF-1α
    401..669     +  LTR            5' LTR (truncated): truncated 5' long terminal repeat (LTR) from human T-cell leukemia virus (HTLV) type 1
    697..730     +  protein_bind   FRT (minimal): supports FLP-mediated excision but not integration (Turan and Bode, 2011) FLP recombinase from the Saccharomyces cerevisiae 2μ plasmid
    739..780     -  intron         β-globin intron (fragment): internally truncated intron from human β-globin
   1185..1218    +  protein_bind   loxN: Cre-mediated recombination occurs in the 8-bp core sequence (GTATACCT). loxN sites are compatible with each other, but incompatible with loxP or lox2272 sites. Cre recombinase
   1219..1268    +  intron         β-globin intron (fragment): internally truncated intron from human β-globin
   1269..1302    +  protein_bind   lox2272: Cre-mediated recombination occurs in the 8-bp core sequence (GGATACTT). lox2272 sites are compatible with each other, but incompatible with loxP or loxN sites (Lee and Saito, 1988). Cre recombinase
   1322..1534    -  CDS            mScarlet (fragment): mScarlet is a basic (constitutively fluorescent) red fluorescent protein published in 2016, derived from synthetic construct. It has moderate acid sensitivity.
   1536..1591    -  CDS            P2A (fragment): 2A peptide from porcine teschovirus-1 polyprotein Eukaryotic ribosomes fail to insert a peptide bond between the Gly and Pro residues, yielding separate polypeptides.
   1607..1669    -  CDS            KCNJ2 (fragment): KCNJ2_HUMAN - Also known as IRK1. Experimental evidence at protein level: Swiss-Prot protein existence level 1. Probably participates in establishing action potential waveform and excitability of neuronal and muscle tissues. Inward rectifier potassium channels are characterized by a greater tendency to allow potassium to flow into the cell rather than out of it. Their voltage dependence is regulated by the concentration of extracellular potassium; as external potassium is raised, the voltage range of the channel opening shifts to more positive voltages. The inward rectification is mainly due t
   2374..2407    -  protein_bind   loxN: Cre-mediated recombination occurs in the 8-bp core sequence (GTATACCT). loxN sites are compatible with each other, but incompatible with loxP or lox2272 sites. Cre recombinase
   2408..2457    +  intron         β-globin intron (fragment): internally truncated intron from human β-globin
   2458..2491    -  protein_bind   lox2272: Cre-mediated recombination occurs in the 8-bp core sequence (GGATACTT). lox2272 sites are compatible with each other, but incompatible with loxP or loxN sites (Lee and Saito, 1988). Cre recombinase
   2552..3049    +  CDS            mScarlet (fragment): mScarlet is a basic (constitutively fluorescent) red fluorescent protein published in 2016, derived from synthetic construct. It has moderate acid sensitivity.
   3083..3116    -  protein_bind   FRT (minimal): supports FLP-mediated excision but not integration (Turan and Bode, 2011) FLP recombinase from the Saccharomyces cerevisiae 2μ plasmid
   3201..3225    +  misc_feature   MCS (fragment): pBluescript multiple cloning site
   3225..3813    +  misc_feature   WPRE: woodchuck hepatitis virus posttranscriptional regulatory element
   3845..4321    +  polyA_signal   hGH poly(A) signal: human growth hormone polyadenylation signal
   4361..4501    +  repeat_region  AAV2 ITR: inverted terminal repeat of adeno-associated virus serotype 2 inverted
   4506..4557    -  misc_feature   bom (fragment): basis of mobility region from pBR322
   4576..5031    +  rep_origin     f1 ori (sequence partly withheld): f1 bacteriophage origin of replication; arrow indicates direction of (+) strand synthesis
   5032..5081    -  misc_feature   bom (fragment): basis of mobility region from pBR322
   5183..5218    -  CDS            rop (fragment): Rop protein, which maintains plasmids at low copy number; rop
   5313..5417    +  promoter       AmpR promoter: bla
   5418..6278    +  CDS            AmpR: β-lactamase; bla; confers resistance to ampicillin, carbenicillin, and related antibiotics
   6449..7037    +  rep_origin     ori: high-copy-number ColE1/pMB1/pBR322/pUC origin of replication
