[The description below was written by a language model from this plasmid's Addgene catalogue record, the feature table of its GenBank file and pLannotate feature annotations shown in this document.]
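Description:
pAAV-nEF-Con/Foff 2.0-ChRmine-oScarlet is an adeno-associated virus transfer plasmid of about 7.1 kb from the INTRSECT 2.0 series, built on an AAV2-nEF-WPRE backbone. It is designed to express its payload only in cells that contain Cre recombinase and lack Flp. In bacteria it is maintained through a high-copy ColE1/pUC-type origin with ampicillin selection (bla), and it also carries an f1 origin. The expression cassette lies between two AAV2 inverted terminal repeats, which allow it to be packaged into recombinant AAV. The sequencing-derived annotation detects the left ITR only as fragments, whereas the depositor's map shows it intact.

Transcription is driven by the nEF promoter, annotated as the human EF-1α core promoter followed by a truncated HTLV-1 5′ LTR segment. It is followed downstream by a WPRE, which enhances transcript stability and expression, and an hGH polyadenylation signal. The payload encodes the red-shifted opsin ChRmine joined through a P2A peptide to the red fluorescent protein oScarlet (E95D), so the two are made as separate polypeptides. A short KCNJ2 (Kir2.1)-derived fragment sits just upstream of the P2A in the coding sense, probably a membrane-trafficking motif, though the record does not state its role.

The coding sequence is split into segments separated by introns containing β-globin-derived sequence, which house the recombinase sites. The middle segment is inverted and flanked by opposing loxN and lox2272 pairs. Cre therefore flips and locks it into the sense orientation, and splicing then restores an intact reading frame. A pair of minimal FRT sites, annotated in opposite orientations, brackets the whole coding region. Flp action on them therefore disables expression, presumably by inverting the bracketed region, although the record does not describe the mechanism. The construct is used for intersectional optogenetic targeting of neurons in mammals.
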