Addgene plasmid #137161: pAAV-nEF-Con/Foff 2.0-ChRmine-oScarlet
Purpose: Intersectional viral expression of ChRmine-p2a-oScarlet in cells expressing Cre AND NOT Flp
Depositing lab: Karl Deisseroth & INTRSECT 2.0 Project. Depositing organization: Stanford University. Publication: Comprehensive Dual- and Triple-Feature Intersectional Single-Vector Delivery of Diverse Functional Payloads to Cells of Behaving Mammals. Fenno LE, Ramakrishnan C, Kim YS, Evans KE, Lo M, Vesuna S, Inoue M, Cheung KYM, Yuen E, Pichamoorthy N, Hong ASO, Deisseroth K. Neuron. 2020 Jun 20. pii: S0896-6273(20)30432-3. doi: 10.1016/j.neuron.2020.06.003. PubMed 32574559.
Backbone
  Vector backbone: AAV2-nEF-WPRE
  Backbone size w/o insert (bp): 4600
  Vector type: AAV, Cre/Lox, Synthetic Biology ; Flp/FRT
Growth in bacteria
  Bacterial resistance: Ampicillin, 100 μg/mL
  Growth temperature: 37°C
  Growth strain: NEB Stable
  Copy number: High Copy
Gene/Insert
  Gene/Insert name: Con/Foff 2.0-ChRmine-p2a-oScarlet
  Species: Synthetic; Prokaryotic
  Insert size (bp): 2500
  Mutation: oScarlet E95D
  Promoter: nEF
  Cloning method: Restriction Enzyme; 5′ cloning site BamHI (unknown if destroyed); 3′ cloning site EcoRI (unknown if destroyed)
  Sequencing primers: 5′ GACCCTGCTTGCTCAACTCT; 3′ GGGCCACAACTCCTCATAAA
Terms and licenses: Academic/Nonprofit Terms; Industry Terms: Not Available to Industry
Depositor comments: Additional sequencing primers: Intron 2F GGGACGACATGACTTAACCAG; Intron 2R CCAGCCCTTCTCATGTTCAG; Intron 1F CCTGTATGTGACCCATGTGC; Intron 1R: GCACATGGGTCACATACAGG
How to cite: pAAV-nEF-Con/Foff 2.0-ChRmine-oScarlet was a gift from Karl Deisseroth & INTRSECT 2.0 Project (Addgene plasmid # 137161 ; http://n2t.net/addgene:137161 ; RRID:Addgene_137161) For viral preps, please replace (Addgene plasmid # 137161) in the above sentence with: (Addgene viral prep # 137161-AAV8)
