>Addgene plasmid #137161 | pAAV-nEF-Con/Foff 2.0-ChRmine-oScarlet | depositor partial sequence | sequence record 265007 | Promoter through WPRE
AAGGATCTGCGATCGCTCCGGTGCCCGTCAGTGGGCAGAGCGCACATCGCCCACAGTCCCCGAGAAGTTG
GGGGGAGGGGTCGGCAATTGAACGGGTGCCTAGAGAAGGTGGCGCGGGGTAAACTGGGAAAGTGATGTCG
TGTACTGGCTCCGCCTTTTTCCCGAGGGTGGGGGAGAACCGTATATAAGTGCAGTAGTCGCCGTGAACGT
TCTTTTTCGCAACGGGTTTGCCGCCAGAACACAGCTGAAGCTTCGAGGGGCTCGCATCTCTCCTTCACGC
GCCCGCCGCCCTACCTGAGGCCGCCATCCACGCCGGTTGAGTCGCGTTCTGCCGCCTCCCGCCTGTGGTG
CCTCCTGAACTGCGTCCGCCGTCTAGGTAAGTTTAAAGCTCAGGTCGAGACCGGGCCTTTGTCCGGCGCT
CCCTTGGAGCCTACCTAGACTCAGCCGGCTCTCCACGCTTTGCCTGACCCTGCTTGCTCAACTCTACGTC
TTTGTTTCGTTTTCTGTTCTGCGCCGTTACAGATCCAAGCTGTGACCGGCGCCTACGGATCCGAAGTTCC
TATTCTCTAGAAAGTATAGGAACTTCGCAGAGTAGTAGCTGGATTGTAGCTGCTATTAGCAATCTAAAAC
CTCTTAGAAGTTCCTATTCTTCAAAAGGTATAGGAACTTCGGCGCGCCGCCACCATGGCACACGCACCAG
GCACCGACCAGATGTTCTACGTGGGCACAATGGACGGCTGGTATCTGGATACCAAGCTGAACTCCGTGGC
CATCGGCGCCCACTGGTCTTGCTTTATCGTGCTGACAATCACCACATTCTACCTGGGCTATGAGTCCTGG
ACATCTCGGGGCCCTAGCAAGAGAACCTCCTTTTACGCCGGCTATCAGGAGGAGCAGAACCTGGCCCTGT
TTGTGAATTTCTTTGCCATGCTGAGCTACTTCGGCAAGATCGTGGCCGACACACTGGGCCACAACTTCGG
CGATGTGGGCCCCTTCATCATCGGCTTCGGCAATTACAGGTAAGTGTCGGGGTTGAGCTCATAACTTCGT
ATAGTATACCTTATACGAAGTTATTCTTTGCACCATTCTAAAGAATAACAGTGATAATTTCTGGGTTAAG
GCAAATAACTTCGTATAGGATACTTTATACGAAGTTATGGTACCCCTCCTGTACTCACCTGGAGCCGTAC
ATGAACTGAGGGGACAGGATGTCCCAGGAGAAGGGCAGGGGGCCACCCTTGGTCACCTTCAGCTTGGCGG
TCTGGGTGCCCTCGTAGGGGCGGCCCTCGCCCTCGCCCTCGATCTCGAACTCGTGGCCGTTCATGGAGCC
CTCCATGTGCACCTTGAACCGCATGAACTCCTTGATCACTGCCTCGCCCTTGCTCACCATGGGACCGGGG
TTTTCTTCCACGTCTCCTGCTTGCTTTAACAGAGAGAAGTTCGTGGCTCCGGAGCCGGGCGCGCCCACGT
TGATGTCGATCTGGTCCAGGGGGATGTACTCGCCCTCGCTGGTGATCCTGCTCTTGGCGGCCGCAGACAG
TCTCCGCAGGCGCTCGCCATTGCTGCTCAGCCTCATATCCAGCTCCAGCTTCTGGAACTCATCCTCGTCG
TGTCCCAGCTGCTCCAGCAGCCGAAACAGCTCCTCATCATAGGTCTTTCTGAACCGGGCCAGGGCAAAGC
CGTAACAGGACTTGGCCACGATGTCGCACACGCAGTGGGCCACCTCTGTCCAGTTATCGTCGATCCAGCC
GAAGCCTCTAGGGCAGATGGCCCACACCAGGGGAAACAGAATCCACAGCATGGAGAAGGTAAACACGGCG
AACTTCAGCACGTGCAGGCTGTGCTCGGCGCCTGTATCCTGGGCCAGCTGGGCCAGCCGGCTATACTGCT
TGGCCACGATGCTCATCACGATAGAGTAGGCGAAGATAAACCAGAAACAGCCAAAGCCATACCAGGCGTA
GGCGCCATTCCTCAGCCTAGGGTCGCCCTCTGCGTAGAACTCGGCCAGCACGCCAGACATCAGGATGGCA
AAGATGATGGCGCTACAAGACACGCGATAGGGGGCCCTCAGCTGATACAGCAGATCGTACACCAGCATTG
GGCAGGTCAGCATGTAGTCGGCATACCTAAACACATGAGAAATAGAGTCATAAGCACATGGGTCACATAC
AGGAGATATGTATATAACATTAATACAATTTTATAAAAAAAAGGGGGGGCACAACTAGTATAACTTCGTA
TAAGGTATACTATACGAAGTTATTAAGAGGTTTCATATTGCTAATAGCAGCTACAATCCAGCTACCATTC
TGCATAACTTCGTATAAAGTATCCTATACGAAGTTATGTCGACTGGAGAGTGGCCAGCCCTTCTCATGTT
CAGAGAACATGGTTAACTGGTTAAGTCATGTCGTCCCACAGGGCCTTCACCAAGCACCCCGCCGACATCC
CCGACTACTATAAGCAGTCCTTCCCCGAGGGCTTCAAGTGGGACCGCGTGATGAACTTCGAGGACGGCGG
CGCCGTGACCGTGACCCAGGACACCTCCCTGGAGGACGGCACCCTGATCTACAAGGTGAAGCTCCGCGGC
ACCAACTTCCCTCCTGACGGCCCCGTAATGCAGAAGAAGACAATGGGCTGGGAAGCGTCCACCGAGCGGT
TGTACCCCGAGGACGGCGTGCTGAAGGGCGACATTAAGATGGCCCTGCGCCTGAAGGACGGCGGGCGCTA
CCTGGCGGACTTCAAGACCACCTACAAGGCCAAGAAGCCCGTGCAGATGCCCGGCGCCTACAACGTGGAC
CGCAAGTTGGACATCACCTCCCACAACGAGGACTACACCGTGGTGGAACAGTACGAACGCTCCGAGGGCC
GCCACTCCACCGGCGGCATGGACGAGCTGTACAAGTTCTGCTACGAGAACGAGGTGTAATGAGCTAGCGA
AGTTCCTATACTTTCTAGAGAATAGGAACTTCTAAGCAGACAATCTTGTAATACATCAGCAGCTAGTAGA
TTGCTCCAGCTAGAAGTTCCTATACCTTTTGAAGAATAGGAACTTCGAATTCGATATCAAGCTTATCGAT
AATCAACCTCTGGATTACAAAATTTGTGAAAGATTGACTGGTATTCTTAACTATGTTGCTCCTTTTACGC
TATGTGGATACGCTGCTTTAATGCCTTTGTATCATGCTATTGCTTCCCGTATGGCTTTCATTTTCTCCTC
CTTGTATAAATCCTGGTTGCTGTCTCTTTATGAGGAGTTGTGGCCCGTTGTCAGGCAACGTGGCGTGGTG
TGCACTGTGTTTGCTGACGCAACCCCCACTGGTTGGGGCATTGCCACCACCTGTCAGCTCCTTTCCGGGA
CTTTCGCTTTCCCCCTCCCTATTGCCACGGCGGAACTCATCGCCGCCTGCCTTGCCCGCTGCTGGACAGG
GGCTCGGCTGTTGGGCACTGACAATTCCGTGGTGTTGTCGGGGAAATCATCGTCCTTTCCTTGGCTGCTC
GCCTGTGTTGCCACCTGGATTCTGCGCGGGACGTCCTTCTGCTACGTCCCTTCGGCCCTCAATCCAGCGG
ACCTTCCTTCCCGCGGCCTGCTGCCGGCTCTGCGGCCTCTTCCGCGTCTTCGCCTTCGCCCTCAGACGAG
TCGGATCTCCCTTTGGGCCGCCTCCCCGCATCGATACCG
